>Addgene plasmid #101121 | pLVXT Sox4 | addgene full sequence | sequence record 197173 | Addgene NGS Result
CGTCTTCACTCGAGTTTACTCCCTATCAGTGATAGAGAACGTATGTCGAGTTTACTCCCTATCAGTGATA
GAGAACGATGTCGAGTTTACTCCCTATCAGTGATAGAGAACGTATGTCGAGTTTACTCCCTATCAGTGAT
AGAGAACGTATGTCGAGTTTACTCCCTATCAGTGATAGAGAACGTATGTCGAGTTTATCCCTATCAGTGA
TAGAGAACGTATGTCGAGTTTACTCCCTATCAGTGATAGAGAACGTATGTCGAGGTAGGCGTGTACGGTG
GGAGGCCTATATAAGCAGAGCTCGTTTAGTGAACCGTCAGATCGCCTGGAGAAGGATCGATCCGCCACCA
TGGTACAACAGACCAACAACGCGGAGAACACTGAGGCTCTGCTGGCCGGGGAGAGCTCGGACTCGGGCGC
CGGCCTGGAGCTGGGCATCGCGTCCTCCCCGACGCCTGGCTCCACCGCGTCGACGGGCGGCAAGGCGGAC
GACCCCAGCTGGTGCAAGACGCCCAGTGGCCACATCAAGCGGCCCATGAACGCCTTTATGGTGTGGTCGC
AGATCGAGCGGCGCAAGATCATGGAGCAGTCGCCCGACATGCACAACGCCGAGATCTCCAAGCGGCTAGG
CAAACGCTGGAAGCTGCTCAAGGACAGCGACAAGATTCCGTTCATCCAGGAGGCGGAGCGGCTGCGCCTC
AAGCACATGGCTGACTACCCTGACTACAAGTACCGGCCGCGAAAGAAGGTGAAGTCGGGCAACGCGGGCG
CGGGATCGGCGGCCACAGCCAAGCCAGGGGAGAAGGGCGACAAGGTCGCGGGCAGCAGCGGCCACGCGGG
AAGCAGCCACGCGGGGGGTGGCGCGGGCGGCAGCTCCAAGCCCGCGCCCAAGAAGAGCTGTGGCCCCAAG
GTGGCGGGCAGCTCGGTCGGCAAGCCCCACGCTAAGCTGGTCCCGGCGGGCGGCAGCAAGGCGGCTGCAT
CGTTCTCTCCAGAGCAAGCTGCCCTGCTGCCCCTGGGGGAGCCCACGGCCGTCTACAAGGTGCGGACTCC
CAGTGCGGCCACTCCGGCCGCCTCCTCCTCGCCGTCCAGTGCGCTGGCCACCCCAGCCAAACACCCTGCC
GACAAGAAAGTGAAGCGCGTCTACCTGTTTGGAAGCCTGGGCGCTTCGGCGTCTCCCGTCGGGGGCCTGG
GAGCGAGCGCCGACCCCAGTGATCCACTGGGGTTGTACGAAGATGGAGGCCCGGGATGCTCGCCCGATGG
CCGGAGTCTGAGCGGCCGCAGCAGCGCAGCATCATCGCCAGCCGCCAGCCGATCGCCCGCTGACCACCGC
GGCTACGCCAGCCTACGCGCAGCCTCGCCCGCCCCGTCCAGCGCGCCCTCGCACGCGTCCTCCTCGCTCT
CCTCGTCCTCTTCCTCCTCCTCGGGCTCTTCGTCGTCCGACGACGAGTTCGAAGACGACCTGCTCGACCT
GAACCCCAGCTCAAACTTTGAGAGCATGTCCCTGGGCAGTTTCAGCTCCTCATCGGCGCTCGATCGGGAC
CTGGATTTTAACTTCGAACCCGGCTCAGGCTCCCACTTCGAATTCCCGGACTATTGCACGCCCGAGGTGA
GCGAGATGATCTCGGGAGATTGGCTGGAGTCCAGCATCTCTAACCTGGTCTTCACCTACTGAGGATCAAT
TCTACCGGGTAGGGGAGGCGCTTTTCCCAAGGCAGTCTGGAGCATGCGCTTTAGCAGCCCCGCTGGGCAC
TTGGCGCTACACAAGTGGCCTCTGGCCTCGCACACATTCCACATCCACCGGTAGGCGCCAACCGGCTCCG
TTCTTTGGTGGCCCCTTCGCGCCACCTTCTACTCCTCCCCTAGTCAGGAAGTTCCCCCCCGCCCCGCAGC
TCGCGTCGTGCAGGACGTGACAAATGGAAGTAGCACGTCTCACTAGTCTCGTGCAGATGGACAGCACCGC
TGAGCAATGGAAGCGGGTAGGCCTTTGGGGCAGCGGCCAATAGCAGCTTTGCTCCTTCGCTTTCTGGGCT
CAGAGGCTGGGAAGGGGTGGGTCCGGGGGCGGGCTCAGGGGCGGGCTCAGGGGCGGGGCGGGCGCCCGAA
GGTCCTCCGGAGGCCCGGCATTCTGCACGCTTCAAAAGCGCACGTCTGCCGCGCTGTTCTCCTCTTCCTC
ATCTCCGGGCCTTTCGACCTGCAGCCCAAGCTTACCATGACCGAGTACAAGCCCACGGTGCGCCTCGCCA
CCCGCGACGACGTCCCCAGGGCCGTACGCACCCTCGCCGCCGCGTTCGCCGACTACCCCGCCACGCGCCA
CACCGTCGATCCGGACCGCCACATCGAGCGGGTCACCGAGCTGCAAGAACTCTTCCTCACGCGCGTCGGG
CTCGACATCGGCAAGGTGTGGGTCGCGGACGACGGCGCCGCGGTGGCGGTCTGGACCACGCCGGAGAGCG
TCGAAGCGGGGGCGGTGTTCGCCGAGATCGGCCCGCGCATGGCCGAGTTGAGCGGTTCCCGGCTGGCCGC
GCAGCAACAGATGGAAGGCCTCCTGGCGCCGCACCGGCCCAAGGAGCCCGCGTGGTTCCTGGCCACCGTC
GGCGTCTCGCCCGACCACCAGGGCAAGGGTCTGGGCAGCGCCGTCGTGCTCCCCGGAGTGGAGGCGGCCG
AGCGCGCCGGGGTGCCCGCCTTCCTGGAGACCTCCGCGCCCCGCAACCTCCCCTTCTACGAGCGGCTCGG
CTTCACCGTCACCGCCGACGTCGAGGTGCCCGAAGGACCGCGCACCTGGTGCATGACCCGCAAGCCCGGT
GCCTGACGGGCGCGTCTGGAACAATCAACCTCTGGATTACAAAATTTGTGAAAGATTGACTGGTATTCTT
AACTATGTTGCTCCTTTTACGCTATGTGGATACGCTGCTTTAATGCCTTTGTATCATGCTATTGCTTCCC
GTATGGCTTTCATTTTCTCCTCCTTGTATAAATCCTGGTTGCTGTCTCTTTATGAGGAGTTGTGGCCCGT
TGTCAGGCAACGTGGCGTGGTGTGCACTGTGTTTGCTGACGCAACCCCCACTGGTTGGGGCATTGCCACC
ACCTGTCAGCTCCTTTCCGGGACTTTCGCTTTCCCCCTCCCTATTGCCACGGCGGAACTCATCGCCGCCT
GCCTTGCCCGCTGCTGGACAGGGGCTCGGCTGTTGGGCACTGACAATTCCGTGGTGTTGTCGGGGAAGCT
GACGTCCTTTCCATGGCTGCTCGCCTGTGTTGCCACCTGGATTCTGCGCGGGACGTCCTTCTGCTACGTC
CCTTCGGCCCTCAATCCAGCGGACCTTCCTTCCCGCGGCCTGCTGCCGGCTCTGCGGCCTCTTCCGCGTC
TTCGCCTTCGCCCTCAGACGAGTCGGATCTCCCTTTGGGCCGCCTCCCCGCCTGGAATTAATTCTGCAGT
CGAGACCTAGAAAAACATGGAGCAATCACAAGTAGCAATACAGCAGCTACCAATGCTGATTGTGCCTGGC
TAGAAGCACAAGAGGAGGAGGAGGTGGGTTTTCCAGTCACACCTCAGGTACCTTTAAGACCAATGACTTA
CAAGGCAGCTGTAGATCTTAGCCACTTTTTAAAAGAAAAGAGGGGACTGGAAGGGCTAATTCACTCCCAA
CGAAGACAAGATATCCTTGATCTGTGGATCTACCACACACAAGGCTACTTCCCTGATTAGCAGAACTACA
CACCAGGGCCAGGGGTCAGATATCCACTGACCTTTGGATGGTGCTACAAGCTAGTACCAGTTGAGCCAGA
TAAGGTAGAAGAGGCCAATAAAGGAGAGAACACCAGCTTGTTACACCCTGTGAGCCTGCATGGGATGGAT
GACCCGGAGAGAGAAGTGTTAGAGTGGAGGTTTGACAGCCGCCTAGCATTTCATCACGTGGCCCGAGAGC
TGCATCCGGAGTACTTCAAGAACTGCTGATATCGAGCTTGCTACAAGGGACTTTCCGCTGGGGACTTTCC
AGGGAGGCGTGGCCTGGGCGGGACTGGGGAGTGGCGAGCCCTCAGATCCTGCATATAAGCAGCTGCTTTT
TGCCTGTACTGGGTCTCTCTGGTTAGACCAGATCTGAGCCTGGGAGCTCTCTGGCTAACTAGGGAACCCA
CTGCTTAAGCCTCAATAAAGCTTGCCTTGAGTGCTTCAAGTAGTGTGTGCCCGTCTGTTGTGTGACTCTG
GTAACTAGAGATCCCTCAGACCCTTTTAGTCAGTGTGGAAAATCTCTAGCAGTAGTAGTTCATGTCATCT
TATTATTCAGTATTTATAACTTGCAAAGAAATGAATATCAGAGAGTGAGAGGCCTTGACATTGCTAGCGT
TTACCGTCGACCTCTAGCTAGAGCTTGGCGTAATCATGGTCATAGCTGTTTCCTGTGTGAAATTGTTATC
CGCTCACAATTCCACACAACATACGAGCCGGAAGCATAAAGTGTAAAGCCTGGGGTGCCTAATGAGTGAG
CTAACTCACATTAATTGCGTTGCGCTCACTGCCCGCTTTCCAGTCGGGAAACCTGTCGTGCCAGCTGCAT
TAATGAATCGGCCAACGCGCGGGGAGAGGCGGTTTGCGTATTGGGCGCTCTTCCGCTTCCTCGCTCACTG
ACTCGCTGCGCTCGGTCGTTCGGCTGCGGCGAGCGGTATCAGCTCACTCAAAGGCGGTAATACGGTTATC
CACAGAATCAGGGGATAACGCAGGAAAGAACATGTGAGCAAAAGGCCAGCAAAAGGCCAGGAACCGTAAA
AAGGCCGCGTTGCTGGCGTTTTTCCATAGGCTCCGCCCCCCTGACGAGCATCACAAAAATCGACGCTCAA
GTCAGAGGTGGCGAAACCCGACAGGACTATAAAGATACCAGGCGTTTCCCCCTGGAAGCTCCCTCGTGCG
CTCTCCTGTTCCGACCCTGCCGCTTACCGGATACCTGTCCGCCTTTCTCCCTTCGGGAAGCGTGGCGCTT
TCTCATAGCTCACGCTGTAGGTATCTCAGTTCGGTGTAGGTCGTTCGCTCCAAGCTGGGCTGTGTGCACG
AACCCCCCGTTCAGCCCGACCGCTGCGCCTTATCCGGTAACTATCGTCTTGAGTCCAACCCGGTAAGACA
CGACTTATCGCCACTGGCAGCAGCCACTGGTAACAGGATTAGCAGAGCGAGGTATGTAGGCGGTGCTACA
GAGTTCTTGAAGTGGTGGCCTAACTACGGCTACACTAGAAGAACAGTATTTGGTATCTGCGCTCTGCTGA
AGCCAGTTACCTTCGGAAAAAGAGTTGGTAGCTCTTGATCCGGCAAACAAACCACCGCTGGTAGCGGTGG
TTTTTTTGTTTGCAAGCAGCAGATTACGCGCAGAAAAAAAGGATCTCAAGAAGATCCTTTGATCTTTTCT
ACGGGGTCTGACGCTCAGTGGAACGAAAACTCACGTTAAGGGATTTTGGTCATGAGATTATCAAAAAGGA
TCTTCACCTAGATCCTTTTAAATTAAAAATGAAGTTTTAAATCAATCTAAAGTATATATGAGTAAACTTG
GTCTGACAGTTACCAATGCTTAATCAGTGAGGCACCTATCTCAGCGATCTGTCTATTTCGTTCATCCATA
GTTGCCTGACTCCCCGTCGTGTAGATAACTACGATACGGGAGGGCTTACCATCTGGCCCCAGTGCTGCAA
TGATACCGCGAGACCCACGCTCACCGGCTCCAGATTTATCAGCAATAAACCAGCCAGCCGGAAGGGCCGA
GCGCAGAAGTGGTCCTGCAACTTTATCCGCCTCCATCCAGTCTATTAATTGTTGCCGGGAAGCTAGAGTA
AGTAGTTCGCCAGTTAATAGTTTGCGCAACGTTGTTGCCATTGCTACAGGCATCGTGGTGTCACGCTCGT
CGTTTGGTATGGCTTCATTCAGCTCCGGTTCCCAACGATCAAGGCGAGTTACATGATCCCCCATGTTGTG
CAAAAAAGCGGTTAGCTCCTTCGGTCCTCCGATCGTTGTCAGAAGTAAGTTGGCCGCAGTGTTATCACTC
ATGGTTATGGCAGCACTGCATAATTCTCTTACTGTCATGCCATCCGTAAGATGCTTTTCTGTGACTGGTG
AGTACTCAACCAAGTCATTCTGAGAATAGTGTATGCGGCGACCGAGTTGCTCTTGCCCGGCGTCAATACG
GGATAATACCGCGCCACATAGCAGAACTTTAAAAGTGCTCATCATTGGAAAACGTTCTTCGGGGCGAAAA
CTCTCAAGGATCTTACCGCTGTTGAGATCCAGTTCGATGTAACCCACTCGTGCACCCAACTGATCTTCAG
CATCTTTTACTTTCACCAGCGTTTCTGGGTGAGCAAAAACAGGAAGGCAAAATGCCGCAAAAAAGGGAAT
AAGGGCGACACGGAAATGTTGAATACTCATACTCTTCCTTTTTCAATATTATTGAAGCATTTATCAGGGT
TATTGTCTCATGAGCGGATACATATTTGAATGTATTTAGAAAAATAAACAAATAGGGGTTCCGCGCACAT
TTCCCCGAAAAGTGCCACCTGACGTCGACGGATCGGGAGATCAACTTGTTTATTGCAGCTTATAATGGTT
ACAAATAAAGCAATAGCATCACAAATTTCACAAATAAAGCATTTTTTTCACTGCATTCTAGTTGTGGTTT
GTCCAAACTCATCAATGTATCTTATCATGTCTGGATCAACTGGATAACTCAAGCTAACCAAAATCATCCC
AAACTTCCCACCCCATACCCTATTACCACTGCCAATTACCTGTGGTTTCATTTACTCTAAACCTGTGATT
CCTCTGAATTATTTTCATTTTAAAGAAATTGTATTTGTTAAATATGTACTACAAACTTAGTAGTTGGAAG
GGCTAATTCACTCCCAAAGAAGACAAGATATCCTTGATCTGTGGATCTACCACACACAAGGCTACTTCCC
TGATTAGCAGAACTACACACCAGGGCCAGGGGTCAGATATCCACTGACCTTTGGATGGTGCTACAAGCTA
GTACCAGTTGAGCCAGATAAGGTAGAAGAGGCCAATAAAGGAGAGAACACCAGCTTGTTACACCCTGTGA
GCCTGCATGGGATGGATGACCCGGAGAGAGAAGTGTTAGAGTGGAGGTTTGACAGCCGCCTAGCATTTCA
TCACGTGGCCCGAGAGCTGCATCCGGAGTACTTCAAGAACTGCTGATATCGAGCTTGCTACAAGGGACTT
TCCGCTGGGGACTTTCCAGGGAGGCGTGGCCTGGGCGGGACTGGGGAGTGGCGAGCCCTCAGATCCTGCA
TATAAGCAGCTGCTTTTTGCCTGTACTGGGTCTCTCTGGTTAGACCAGATCTGAGCCTGGGAGCTCTCTG
GCTAACTAGGGAACCCACTGCTTAAGCCTCAATAAAGCTTGCCTTGAGTGCTTCAAGTAGTGTGTGCCCG
TCTGTTGTGTGACTCTGGTAACTAGAGATCCCTCAGACCCTTTTAGTCAGTGTGGAAAATCTCTAGCAGT
GGCGCCCGAACAGGGACTTGAAAGCGAAAGGGAAACCAGAGGAGCTCTCTCGACGCAGGACTCGGCTTGC
TGAAGCGCGCACGGCAAGAGGCGAGGGGCGGCGACTGGTGAGTACGCCAAAAATTTTGACTAGCGGAGGC
TAGAAGGAGAGAGATGGGTGCGAGAGCGTCAGTATTAAGCGGGGGAGAATTAGATCGCGATGGGAAAAAA
TTCGGTTAAGGCCAGGGGGAAAGAAAAAATATAAATTAAAACATATAGTATGGGCAAGCAGGGAGCTAGA
ACGATTCGCAGTTAATCCTGGCCTGTTAGAAACATCAGAAGGCTGTAGACAAATACTGGGACAGCTACAA
CCATCCCTTCAGACAGGATCAGAAGAACTTAGATCATTATATAATACAGTAGCAACCCTCTATTGTGTGC
ATCAAAGGATAGAGATAAAAGACACCAAGGAAGCTTTAGACAAGATAGAGGAAGAGCAAAACAAAAGTAA
GACCACCGCACAGCAAGCGGCCGGCCGCTGATCTTCAGACCTGGAGGAGGAGATATGAGGGACAATTGGA
GAAGTGAATTATATAAATATAAAGTAGTAAAAATTGAACCATTAGGAGTAGCACCCACCAAGGCAAAGAG
AAGAGTGGTGCAGAGAGAAAAAAGAGCAGTGGGAATAGGAGCTTTGTTCCTTGGGTTCTTGGGAGCAGCA
GGAAGCACTATGGGCGCAGCGTCAATGACGCTGACGGTACAGGCCAGACAATTATTGTCTGGTATAGTGC
AGCAGCAGAACAATTTGCTGAGGGCTATTGAGGCGCAACAGCATCTGTTGCAACTCACAGTCTGGGGCAT
CAAGCAGCTCCAGGCAAGAATCCTGGCTGTGGAAAGATACCTAAAGGATCAACAGCTCCTGGGGATTTGG
GGTTGCTCTGGAAAACTCATTTGCACCACTGCTGTGCCTTGGAATGCTAGTTGGAGTAATAAATCTCTGG
AACAGATTTGGAATCACACGACCTGGATGGAGTGGGACAGAGAAATTAACAATTACACAAGCTTAATACA
CTCCTTAATTGAAGAATCGCAAAACCAGCAAGAAAAGAATGAACAAGAATTATTGGAATTAGATAAATGG
GCAAGTTTGTGGAATTGGTTTAACATAACAAATTGGCTGTGGTATATAAAATTATTCATAATGATAGTAG
GAGGCTTGGTAGGTTTAAGAATAGTTTTTGCTGTACTTTCTATAGTGAATAGAGTTAGGCAGGGATATTC
ACCATTATCGTTTCAGACCCACCTCCCAACCCCGAGGGGACCCGACAGGCCCGAAGGAATAGAAGAAGAA
GGTGGAGAGAGAGACAGAGACAGATCCATTCGATTAGTGAACGGATCTCGACGGTATCGCCTTTAAAAGA
AAAGGGGGGATTGGGGGGTACAGTGCAGGGGAAAGAATAGTAGACATAATAGCAACAGACATACAAACTA
AAGAATTACAAAAACAAATTACAAAAATTCAAAATTTTCGGGTTTATTACAGGGACAGCAGAGATCCAGT
TTATCGATGAGGCCCTTT
Features (pLannotate 1.2.2; 22 found; start..end, strand, type, name):
     12..326     +  promoter       tight TRE promoter: Tet-responsive promoter PTight, consisting of seven tet operator sequences followed by the minimal CMV promoter
    350..1669    +  CDS            Sox4: SOX4_MOUSE - Also known as Sox-4. Experimental evidence at protein level: Swiss-Prot protein existence level 1. Transcriptional activator that binds with high affinity to the T-cell enhancer motif 5'-AACAAAG-3' motif (PubMed:8404853). Required for IL17A-producing Vgamma2-positive gamma-delta T-cell maturation and development, via binding to regulator loci of RORC to modulate expression (PubMed:23562159). From Mus musculus (Mouse).
   1687..2186    +  promoter       PGK promoter: mouse phosphoglycerate kinase 1 promoter
   2207..2806    +  CDS            PuroR: puromycin N-acetyltransferase; pac from Streptomyces alboniger; confers resistance to puromycin
   2823..3411    +  misc_feature   WPRE: woodchuck hepatitis virus posttranscriptional regulatory element
   3428..3946    +  CDS            nef (fragment): NEF_HV1BR - Experimental evidence at protein level: Swiss-Prot protein existence level 1. Extracellular Nef protein targets CD4(+) T-lymphocytes for apoptosis by interacting with CXCR4 surface receptors (PubMed:14990729). From Human immunodeficiency virus type 1 group M subtype B (isolate BRU/LAI) (HIV-1).
   3994..4251    +  LTR            5' LTR (truncated): truncated 5' long terminal repeat (LTR) from HIV-1
   4403..4419    -  protein_bind   lac operator: The lac repressor binds to the lac operator to inhibit transcription in E. coli. This inhibition can be relieved by adding lactose or isopropyl-β-D-thiogalactopyranoside (IPTG). lac repressor encoded by lacI
   4427..4457    -  promoter       lac promoter: promoter for the E. coli lac operon
   4472..4493    -  protein_bind   CAP binding site: CAP binding activates transcription in the presence of cAMP. E. coli catabolite activator protein
   4506..4598    -  CDS            lacI (fragment): lac repressor; lacI; The lac repressor binds to the lac operator to inhibit transcription in E. coli. This inhibition can be relieved by adding lactose or isopropyl-β-D-thiogalactopyranoside (IPTG).
   4781..5369    -  rep_origin     ori: high-copy-number ColE1/pMB1/pBR322/pUC origin of replication
   5540..6400    -  CDS            AmpR: β-lactamase; bla; confers resistance to ampicillin, carbenicillin, and related antibiotics
   6401..6505    -  promoter       AmpR promoter: bla
   6553..6687    +  polyA_signal   SV40 poly(A) signal: SV40 polyadenylation signal
   6854..7183    +  CDS            nef (fragment): NEF_HV1BR - Experimental evidence at protein level: Swiss-Prot protein existence level 1. Extracellular Nef protein targets CD4(+) T-lymphocytes for apoptosis by interacting with CXCR4 surface receptors (PubMed:14990729). From Human immunodeficiency virus type 1 group M subtype B (isolate BRU/LAI) (HIV-1).
   7231..7488    +  LTR            5' LTR (truncated): truncated 5' long terminal repeat (LTR) from HIV-1
   7535..7660    +  misc_feature   HIV-1 Ψ: packaging signal of human immunodeficiency virus type 1
   7644..7982    +  CDS            HIV-1 gag (fragment): gag protein from human immunodeficiency virus 1; gag
   8157..8390    +  misc_feature   RRE: The Rev response element (RRE) of HIV-1 allows for Rev-dependent mRNA export from the nucleus to the cytoplasm.
   8767..8867    +  CDS            Rev (fragment): human immunodeficiency virus 1 (HIV-1) Rev protein; rev; enhances nuclear export of unspliced and incompletely spliced viral mRNAs
   8882..8997    +  misc_feature   cPPT/CTS: central polypurine tract and central termination sequence of HIV-1 (lacking the first T)
