[The description below was written by a language model from this plasmid's Addgene catalogue record and pLannotate feature annotations shown in this document.]
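Description:
pLVXT Sox4 is an HIV-1-based lentiviral expression plasmid built on the pLVX Tight Puro backbone, carrying the mouse Sox4 (SRY-box 4) coding region of about 1.3 kb for tetracycline-regulated expression in mammalian cells. In bacteria, the roughly 9 kb plasmid is maintained through a high-copy ColE1/pUC-type origin and selected with ampicillin via the β-lactamase gene. Remnants of a lac promoter/operator region and an SV40 poly(A) signal lie in the plasmid backbone outside the viral genome.

The transfer cassette is bounded by two HIV-1 LTR elements, both annotated as truncated and each preceded by nef-derived sequence. Downstream of the upstream LTR lie the Ψ packaging signal with a gag fragment, the Rev response element for Rev-dependent export of the genomic RNA, and the cPPT/CTS, which aids nuclear import of the reverse-transcribed genome. Sox4 is driven by the tight TRE promoter (PTight), made of seven tet operators fused to a minimal CMV promoter. This promoter is essentially silent unless a tetracycline-controlled transactivator is present. No transactivator is encoded on this plasmid, so it must be supplied separately, for example from a companion vector or an engineered cell line. A mouse PGK promoter independently drives puromycin N-acetyltransferase, allowing selection of transduced cells, and a WPRE upstream of the 3' LTR enhances transcript stability and expression. No epitope tag or reporter is annotated on the insert.

The construct is suited to producing lentivirus, with packaging functions provided in trans, to generate stable, puromycin-selected cell populations in which the Sox4 transcription factor can be induced on demand. The associated publication concerns TGF-β tumour suppression and epithelial–mesenchymal transition.
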