Addgene plasmid #101121: pLVXT Sox4
Purpose: Sox4 coding region
Depositing lab: Joan Massague. Depositing organization: Memorial Sloan-Kettering Cancer Center. Publication: TGF-beta Tumor Suppression through a Lethal EMT. David CJ, Huang YH, Chen M, Su J, Zou Y, Bardeesy N, Iacobuzio-Donahue CA, Massague J. Cell. 2016 Feb 25;164(5):1015-30. doi: 10.1016/j.cell.2016.01.009. Epub 2016 Feb 18. PubMed 26898331.
Backbone
  Vector backbone: pLVX Tight Puro
  Vector type: Mammalian Expression
  Selectable markers: Puromycin
Growth in bacteria
  Bacterial resistance: Ampicillin, 100 μg/mL
  Growth temperature: 37°C
  Growth strain: DH5alpha
  Copy number: Unknown
Gene/Insert
  Gene/Insert name: SOX4 (alt name: SRY-box 4)
  Species: M. musculus (mouse)
  Insert size (bp): 1300
  Entrez Gene: Sox4 (a.k.a. Sox-4)
Terms and licenses: Academic/Nonprofit Terms; Industry Terms: Not Available to Industry
How to cite: pLVXT Sox4 was a gift from Joan Massague (Addgene plasmid # 101121 ; http://n2t.net/addgene:101121 ; RRID:Addgene_101121)
